>Addgene plasmid #144035 | TFORF2530 | addgene full sequence | sequence record 396966 | Addgene NGS Result
TTAATGTAGTCTTATGCAATACTCTTGTAGTCTTGCAACATGGTAACGATGAGTTAGCAACATGCCTTAC
AAGGAGAGAAAAAGCACCGTGCATGCCGATTGGTGGAAGTAAGGTGGTACGATCGTGCCTTATTAGGAAG
GCAACAGACGGGTCTGACATGGATTGGACGAACCACTGAATTGCCGCATTGCAGAGATATTGTATTTAAG
TGCCTAGCTCGATACATAAACGGGTCTCTCTGGTTAGACCAGATCTGAGCCTGGGAGCTCTCTGGCTAAC
TAGGGAACCCACTGCTTAAGCCTCAATAAAGCTTGCCTTGAGTGCTTCAAGTAGTGTGTGCCCGTCTGTT
GTGTGACTCTGGTAACTAGAGATCCCTCAGACCCTTTTAGTCAGTGTGGAAAATCTCTAGCAGTGGCGCC
CGAACAGGGACTTGAAAGCGAAAGGGAAACCAGAGGAGCTCTCTCGACGCAGGACTCGGCTTGCTGAAGC
GCGCACGGCAAGAGGCGAGGGGCGGCGACTGGTGAGTACGCCAAAAATTTTGACTAGCGGAGGCTAGAAG
GAGAGAGATGGGTGCGAGAGCGTCAGTATTAAGCGGGGGAGAATTAGATCGCGATGGGAAAAAATTCGGT
TAAGGCCAGGGGGAAAGAAAAAATATAAATTAAAACATATAGTATGGGCAAGCAGGGAGCTAGAACGATT
CGCAGTTAATCCTGGCCTGTTAGAAACATCAGAAGGCTGTAGACAAATACTGGGACAGCTACAACCATCC
CTTCAGACAGGATCAGAAGAACTTAGATCATTATATAATACAGTAGCAACCCTCTATTGTGTGCATCAAA
GGATAGAGATAAAAGACACCAAGGAAGCTTTAGACAAGATAGAGGAAGAGCAAAACAAAAGTAAGACCAC
CGCACAGCAAGCGGCCGCTGATCTTCAGACCTGGAGGAGGAGATATGAGGGACAATTGGAGAAGTGAATT
ATATAAATATAAAGTAGTAAAAATTGAACCATTAGGAGTAGCACCCACCAAGGCAAAGAGAAGAGTGGTG
CAGAGAGAAAAAAGAGCAGTGGGAATAGGAGCTTTGTTCCTTGGGTTCTTGGGAGCAGCAGGAAGCACTA
TGGGCGCAGCGTCAATGACGCTGACGGTACAGGCCAGACAATTATTGTCTGGTATAGTGCAGCAGCAGAA
CAATTTGCTGAGGGCTATTGAGGCGCAACAGCATCTGTTGCAACTCACAGTCTGGGGCATCAAGCAGCTC
CAGGCAAGAATCCTGGCTGTGGAAAGATACCTAAAGGATCAACAGCTCCTGGGGATTTGGGGTTGCTCTG
GAAAACTCATTTGCACCACTGCTGTGCCTTGGAATGCTAGTTGGAGTAATAAATCTCTGGAACAGATTTG
GAATCACACGACCTGGATGGAGTGGGACAGAGAAATTAACAATTACACAAGCTTAATACACTCCTTAATT
GAAGAATCGCAAAACCAGCAAGAAAAGAATGAACAAGAATTATTGGAATTAGATAAATGGGCAAGTTTGT
GGAATTGGTTTAACATAACAAATTGGCTGTGGTATATAAAATTATTCATAATGATAGTAGGAGGCTTGGT
AGGTTTAAGAATAGTTTTTGCTGTACTTTCTATAGTGAATAGAGTTAGGCAGGGATATTCACCATTATCG
TTTCAGACCCACCTCCCAACCCCGAGGGGACCCATGCATTGCATCTCAATTAGTCAGCAACCAGGTGTGG
AAAGTCCCCAGGCTCCCCAGCAGGCAGAAGTATGCAAAGCATGCGTCTCAATTAGTCAGCAACCATAGTC
CCGCCCCTAACTCCGCCCATCCCGCCCCTAACTCCGCCCAGTTCCGCCCATTCTCCGCCCCATGGCTGAC
TAATTTTTTTTATTTATGCAGAGGCCGAGGCCGCCTCGGCCTCTGAGCTATTCCAGAAGTAGTGAGGAGG
CTTTTTTGGAGGCCTAGGCTTTTGCAAAAAGCTTTCTAGAGGTACCACCGGAGCTTACCATGACCGAGTA
CAAGCCCACGGTGCGCCTCGCCACCCGCGACGACGTCCCCAGGGCCGTACGCACCCTCGCCGCCGCGTTC
GCCGACTACCCCGCCACGCGCCACACCGTCGATCCGGACCGCCACATCGAGCGGGTCACCGAGCTGCAAG
AACTCTTCCTCACGCGCGTCGGGCTCGACATCGGCAAGGTGTGGGTCGCGGACGACGGCGCCGCCGTGGC
GGTCTGGACCACGCCGGAGAGCGTCGAAGCGGGGGCGGTGTTCGCCGAGATCGGCCCGCGCATGGCCGAG
TTGAGCGGTTCCCGGCTGGCCGCGCAGCAACAGATGGAAGGCCTCCTGGCGCCGCACCGGCCCAAGGAGC
CCGCGTGGTTCCTGGCCACCGTCGGCGTCTCGCCCGACCACCAGGGCAAGGGTCTGGGCAGCGCCGTCGT
GCTCCCCGGAGTGGAGGCGGCCGAGCGCGCCGGGGTGCCCGCCTTCCTGGAGACCTCCGCGCCCCGCAAC
CTCCCCTTCTACGAGCGGCTCGGCTTCACCGTCACCGCCGACGTCGAGGTGCCCGAAGGACCGCGCACCT
GGTGCATGACCCGCAAGCCCGGTGCCAGTTAACGAATTCTAGATCTTGAGACAAATGGCAGTATTCATCC
ACAATTTTAAAAGAAAAGGGGGGATTGGGGGGTACAGTGCAGGGGAAAGAATAGTAGACATAATAGCAAC
AGACATACAAACTAAAGAATTACAAAAACAAATTACAAAAATTCAAAATTTTCGGGTTTATTACAGGGAC
AGCAGAGATCCACTTTGGCGCCGGCTCGAGGCCTGCAGGTGCAAAGATGGATAAAGTTTTAAACAGAGAG
GAATCTTTGCAGCTAATGGACCTTCTAGGTCTTGAAAGGAGTGGGAATTGGCTCCGGTGCCCGTCAGTGG
GCAGAGCGCACATCGCCCACAGTCCCCGAGAAGTTGGGGGGAGGGGTCGGCAATTGAACCGGTGCCTAGA
GAAGGTGGCGCGGGGTAAACTGGGAAAGTGATGTCGTGTACTGGCTCCGCCTTTTTCCCGAGGGTGGGGG
AGAACCGTATATAAGTGCAGTAGTCGCCGTGAACGTTCTTTTTCGCAACGGGTTTGCCGCCAGAACACAG
GTAAGTGCCGTGTGTGGTTCCCGCGGGCCTGGCCTCTTTACGGGTTATGGCCCTTGCGTGCCTTGAATTA
CTTCCACCTGGCTGCAGTACGTGATTCTTGATCCCGAGCTTCGGGTTGGAAGTGGGTGGGAGAGTTCGAG
GCCTTGCGCTTAAGGAGCCCCTTCGCCTCGTGCTTGAGTTGAGGCCTGGCCTGGGCGCTGGGGCCGCCGC
GTGCGAATCTGGTGGCACCTTCGCGCCTGTCTCGCTGCTTTCGATAAGTCTCTAGCCATTTAAAATTTTT
GATGACCTGCTGCGACGCTTTTTTTCTGGCAAGATAGTCTTGTAAATGCGGGCCAAGATCTGCACACTGG
TATTTCGGTTTTTGGGGCCGCGGGCGGCGACGGGGCCCGTGCGTCCCAGCGCACATGTTCGGCGAGGCGG
GGCCTGCGAGCGCGGCCACCGAGAATCGGACGGGGGTAGTCTCAAGCTGGCCGGCCTGCTCTGGTGCCTG
GCCTCGCGCCGCCGTGTATCGCCCCGCCCTGGGCGGCAAGGCTGGCCCGGTCGGCACCAGTTGCGTGAGC
GGAAAGATGGCCGCTTCCCGGCCCTGCTGCAGGGAGCTCAAAATGGAGGACGCGGCGCTCGGGAGAGCGG
GCGGGTGAGTCACCCACACAAAGGAAAAGGGCCTTTCCGTCCTCAGCCGTCGCTTCATGTGACTCCACGG
AGTACCGGGCGCCGTCCAGGCACCTCGATTAGTTCTCGAGCTTTTGGAGTACGTCGTCTTTAGGTTGGGG
GGAGGGGTTTTATGCGATGGAGTTTCCCCACACTGAGTGGGTGGAGACTGAAGTTAGGCCAGCTTGGCAC
TTGATGTAATTCTCCTTGGAATTTGCCCTTTTTGAGTTTGGATCTTGGTTCATTCTCAAGCCTCAGACAG
TGGTTCAAAGTTTTTTTCTTCCATTTCAGGTGTCGTGAGGCTAGCACCGCCACC
[1338 nt withheld, positions 4115-5452]
TAGTAATGAACTAGTCCGTAACTTGAAAGTATTTCGATTTCTTGGCTTTATATATCTTGTGGAAAGGACG
AAACGCGGTACACGACGCAAATTCTACGCGTTAAGTCGACAATCAACCTCTGGATTACAAAATTTGTGAA
AGATTGACTGGTATTCTTAACTATGTTGCTCCTTTTACGCTATGTGGATACGCTGCTTTAATGCCTTTGT
ATCATGCTATTGCTTCCCGTATGGCTTTCATTTTCTCCTCCTTGTATAAATCCTGGTTGCTGTCTCTTTA
TGAGGAGTTGTGGCCCGTTGTCAGGCAACGTGGCGTGGTGTGCACTGTGTTTGCTGACGCAACCCCCACT
GGTTGGGGCATTGCCACCACCTGTCAGCTCCTTTCCGGGACTTTCGCTTTCCCCCTCCCTATTGCCACGG
CGGAACTCATCGCCGCCTGCCTTGCCCGCTGCTGGACAGGGGCTCGGCTGTTGGGCACTGACAATTCCGT
GGTGTTGTCGGGGAAATCATCGTCCTTTCCTTGGCTGCTCGCCTGTGTTGCCACCTGGATTCTGCGCGGG
ACGTCCTTCTGCTACGTCCCTTCGGCCCTCAATCCAGCGGACCTTCCTTCCCGCGGCCTGCTGCCGGCTC
TGCGGCCTCTTCCGCGTCTTCGCCTTCGCCCTCAGACGAGTCGGATCTCCCTTTGGGCCGCCTCCCCGCG
TCGACTTTAAGACCAATGACTTACAAGGCAGCTGTAGATCTTAGCCACTTTTTAAAAGAAAAGGGGGGAC
TGGAAGGGCTAATTCACTCCCAACGAAGACAAGATCTGCTTTTTGCTTGTACTGGGTCTCTCTGGTTAGA
CCAGATCTGAGCCTGGGAGCTCTCTGGCTAACTAGGGAACCCACTGCTTAAGCCTCAATAAAGCTTGCCT
TGAGTGCTTCAAGTAGTGTGTGCCCGTCTGTTGTGTGACTCTGGTAACTAGAGATCCCTCAGACCCTTTT
AGTCAGTGTGGAAAATCTCTAGCAGTACGTATAGTAGTTCATGTCATCTTATTATTCAGTATTTATAACT
TGCAAAGAAATGAATATCAGAGAGTGAGAGGAACTTGTTTATTGCAGCTTATAATGGTTACAAATAAAGC
AATAGCATCACAAATTTCACAAATAAAGCATTTTTTTCACTGCATTCTAGTTGTGGTTTGTCCAAACTCA
TCAATGTATCTTATCATGTCTGGCTCTAGCTATCCCGCCCCTAACTCCGCCCATCCCGCCCCTAACTCCG
CCCAGTTCCGCCCATTCTCCGCCCCATGGCTGACTAATTTTTTTTATTTATGCAGAGGCCGAGGCCGCCT
CGGCCTCTGAGCTATTCCAGAAGTAGTGAGGAGGCTTTTTTGGAGGCCTAGGGACGTACCCAATTCGCCC
TATAGTGAGTCGTATTACGCGCGCTCACTGGCCGTCGTTTTACAACGTCGTGACTGGGAAAACCCTGGCG
TTACCCAACTTAATCGCCTTGCAGCACATCCCCCTTTCGCCAGCTGGCGTAATAGCGAAGAGGCCCGCAC
CGATCGCCCTTCCCAACAGTTGCGCAGCCTGAATGGCGAATGGG
[124 nt withheld, positions 7037-7160]
C
[91 nt withheld, positions 7162-7252]
A
[49 nt withheld, positions 7254-7302]
CCTTTGACGTTGGAGTCCACGTTCTTT
[37 nt withheld, positions 7330-7366]
ACCCTATCTCGGTCTATTCTTTTGATTTATAAGGGATTTTGCCGATTTCGGCCTATTGGTTAAAAAATGA
GCTGATTTAACAAAAATTTAACGCGAATTTTAACAAAATATTAACGCTTACAATTTAGGTGGCACTTTTC
GGGGAAATGTGCGCGGAACCCCTATTTGTTTATTTTTCTAAATACATTCAAATATGTATCCGCTCATGAG
ACAATAACCCTGATAAATGCTTCAATAATATTGAAAAAGGAAGAGTATGAGTATTCAACATTTCCGTGTC
GCCCTTATTCCCTTTTTTGCGGCATTTTGCCTTCCTGTTTTTGCTCACCCAGAAACGCTGGTGAAAGTAA
AAGATGCTGAAGATCAGTTGGGTGCACGAGTGGGTTACATCGAACTGGATCTCAACAGCGGTAAGATCCT
TGAGAGTTTTCGCCCCGAAGAACGTTTTCCAATGATGAGCACTTTTAAAGTTCTGCTATGTGGCGCGGTA
TTATCCCGTATTGACGCCGGGCAAGAGCAACTCGGTCGCCGCATACACTATTCTCAGAATGACTTGGTTG
AGTACTCACCAGTCACAGAAAAGCATCTTACGGATGGCATGACAGTAAGAGAATTATGCAGTGCTGCCAT
AACCATGAGTGATAACACTGCGGCCAACTTACTTCTGACAACGATCGGAGGACCGAAGGAGCTAACCGCT
TTTTTGCACAACATGGGGGATCATGTAACTCGCCTTGATCGTTGGGAACCGGAGCTGAATGAAGCCATAC
CAAACGACGAGCGTGACACCACGATGCCTGTAGCAATGGCAACAACGTTGCGCAAACTATTAACTGGCGA
ACTACTTACTCTAGCTTCCCGGCAACAATTAATAGACTGGATGGAGGCGGATAAAGTTGCAGGACCACTT
CTGCGCTCGGCCCTTCCGGCTGGCTGGTTTATTGCTGATAAATCTGGAGCCGGTGAGCGTGGGTCTCGCG
GTATCATTGCAGCACTGGGGCCAGATGGTAAGCCCTCCCGTATCGTAGTTATCTACACGACGGGGAGTCA
GGCAACTATGGATGAACGAAATAGACAGATCGCTGAGATAGGTGCCTCACTGATTAAGCATTGGTAACTG
TCAGACCAAGTTTACTCATATATACTTTAGATTGATTTAAAACTTCATTTTTAATTTAAAAGGATCTAGG
TGAAGATCCTTTTTGATAATCTCATGACCAAAATCCCTTAACGTGAGTTTTCGTTCCACTGAGCGTCAGA
CCCCGTAGAAAAGATCAAAGGATCTTCTTGAGATCCTTTTTTTCTGCGCGTAATCTGCTGCTTGCAAACA
AAAAAACCACCGCTACCAGCGGTGGTTTGTTTGCCGGATCAAGAGCTACCAACTCTTTTTCCGAAGGTAA
CTGGCTTCAGCAGAGCGCAGATACCAAATACTGTTCTTCTAGTGTAGCCGTAGTTAGGCCACCACTTCAA
GAACTCTGTAGCACCGCCTACATACCTCGCTCTGCTAATCCTGTTACCAGTGGCTGCTGCCAGTGGCGAT
AAGTCGTGTCTTACCGGGTTGGACTCAAGACGATAGTTACCGGATAAGGCGCAGCGGTCGGGCTGAACGG
GGGGTTCGTGCACACAGCCCAGCTTGGAGCGAACGACCTACACCGAACTGAGATACCTACAGCGTGAGCT
ATGAGAAAGCGCCACGCTTCCCGAAGGGAGAAAGGCGGACAGGTATCCGGTAAGCGGCAGGGTCGGAACA
GGAGAGCGCACGAGGGAGCTTCCAGGGGGAAACGCCTGGTATCTTTATAGTCCTGTCGGGTTTCGCCACC
TCTGACTTGAGCGTCGATTTTTGTGATGCTCGTCAGGGGGGCGGAGCCTATGGAAAAACGCCAGCAACGC
GGCCTTTTTACGGTTCCTGGCCTTTTGCTGGCCTTTTGCTCACATGTTCTTTCCTGCGTTATCCCCTGAT
TCTGTGGATAACCGTATTACCGCCTTTGAGTGAGCTGATACCGCTCGCCGCAGCCGAACGACCGAGCGCA
GCGAGTCAGTGAGCGAGGAAGCGGAAGAGCGCCCAATACGCAAACCGCCTCTCCCCGCGCGTTGGCCGAT
TCATTAATGCAGCTGGCACGACAGGTTTCCCGACTGGAAAGCGGGCAGTGAGCGCAACGCAATTAATGTG
AGTTAGCTCACTCATTAGGCACCCCAGGCTTTACACTTTATGCTTCCGGCTCGTATGTTGTGTGGAATTG
TGAGCGGATAACAATTTCACACAGGAAACAGCTATGACCATGATTACGCCAAGCGCGCAATTAACCCTCA
CTAAAGGGAACAAAAGCTGGAGCTGCAAGC
Features (pLannotate 1.2.2; 31 found; start..end, strand, type, name):
      5..231     +  promoter       RSV promoter: Rous sarcoma virus enhancer/promoter
    232..412     +  LTR            5' LTR (truncated): truncated 5' long terminal repeat (LTR) from HIV-1
    459..584     +  misc_feature   HIV-1 Ψ: packaging signal of human immunodeficiency virus type 1
    568..931     +  CDS            HIV-1 gag (fragment): gag protein from human immunodeficiency virus 1; gag
   1077..1310    +  misc_feature   RRE: The Rev response element (RRE) of HIV-1 allows for Rev-dependent mRNA export from the nucleus to the cytoplasm.
   1687..1713    +  CDS            Rev (fragment): human immunodeficiency virus 1 (HIV-1) Rev protein; rev; enhances nuclear export of unspliced and incompletely spliced viral mRNAs
   1720..1743    +  promoter       SV40 promoter (fragment): SV40 early promoter
   1744..1815    +  promoter       SV40 promoter (fragment): SV40 enhancer and early promoter
   1839..1974    +  rep_origin     SV40 ori: SV40 origin of replication
   2020..2616    +  CDS            PuroR (fragment): puromycin N-acetyltransferase; pac from Streptomyces; confers resistance to puromycin
   2665..2782    +  misc_feature   cPPT/CTS: central polypurine tract and central termination sequence of HIV-1
   2847..2913    +  CDS            small t antigen (fragment): SV40 (simian virus 40) small t antigen
   2920..4098    +  promoter       EF-1α promoter: strong constitutive promoter for human elongation factor EF-1α
   4115..5452    +  CDS            SOX8 (sequence withheld): SOX8_HUMAN - Experimental evidence at transcript level: Swiss-Prot protein existence level 2. Transcription factor that may play a role in central nervous system, limb and facial development. May be involved in male sex determination. Binds the consensus motif 5'-[AT][AT]CAA[AT]G-3' (By similarity). From Homo sapiens (Human).
   5468..5521    +  promoter       U6 promoter (fragment): RNA polymerase III promoter for human U6 snRNA
   5563..6151    +  misc_feature   WPRE: woodchuck hepatitis virus posttranscriptional regulatory element
   6202..6221    +  misc_feature   cPPT/CTS (fragment): central polypurine tract and central termination sequence of HIV-1
   6223..6456    +  LTR            3' LTR (ΔU3): self-inactivating 3' long terminal repeat (LTR) from HIV-1
   6534..6655    +  polyA_signal   SV40 poly(A) signal: SV40 polyadenylation signal
   6695..6830    +  rep_origin     SV40 ori: SV40 origin of replication
   6851..6869    -  promoter       T7 promoter: promoter for bacteriophage T7 RNA polymerase
   6877..7032    +  CDS            lacZα (fragment): LacZα fragment of β-galactosidase; lacZ fragment
   7037..7465    +  rep_origin     f1 ori (sequence partly withheld): f1 bacteriophage origin of replication; arrow indicates direction of (+) strand synthesis
   7518..7622    +  promoter       AmpR promoter: bla
   7623..8483    +  CDS            AmpR: β-lactamase; bla; confers resistance to ampicillin, carbenicillin, and related antibiotics
   8654..9242    +  rep_origin     ori: high-copy-number ColE1/pMB1/pBR322/pUC origin of replication
   9425..9517    +  CDS            lacI (fragment): lac repressor; lacI; The lac repressor binds to the lac operator to inhibit transcription in E. coli. This inhibition can be relieved by adding lactose or isopropyl-β-D-thiogalactopyranoside (IPTG).
   9530..9551    +  protein_bind   CAP binding site: CAP binding activates transcription in the presence of cAMP. E. coli catabolite activator protein
   9566..9596    +  promoter       lac promoter: promoter for the E. coli lac operon
   9604..9620    +  protein_bind   lac operator: The lac repressor binds to the lac operator to inhibit transcription in E. coli. This inhibition can be relieved by adding lactose or isopropyl-β-D-thiogalactopyranoside (IPTG). lac repressor encoded by lacI
   9665..9683    +  promoter       T3 promoter: promoter for bacteriophage T3 RNA polymerase
