[The description below was written by a language model from this plasmid's Addgene catalogue record and pLannotate feature annotations shown in this document.]
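Description:
TFORF2530 is a lentiviral mammalian expression plasmid built on the pLX_TRC317 backbone and carrying the human SOX8 open reading frame, one member of a large barcoded transcription factor ORF collection. It is propagated in E. coli through a high-copy ColE1/pUC-type origin with ampicillin resistance (β-lactamase). An f1 origin and remnants of a lac/lacZα cloning region flanked by T3 and T7 promoters are also present in the bacterial portion. The depositor notes that the plasmid can recombine, as is common for LTR-containing vectors.

The transfer cassette has a third-generation, self-inactivating layout. An RSV promoter drives a truncated HIV-1 5' LTR, followed by the Ψ packaging signal with a partial gag sequence, the Rev response element for Rev-dependent nuclear export of the genomic RNA, and a cPPT/CTS. The cassette ends in a ΔU3 3' LTR, with an SV40 polyadenylation signal downstream. Within the provirus, an SV40 early promoter/origin segment lies upstream of the puromycin N-acetyltransferase gene, allowing selection of transduced mammalian cells. The strong constitutive EF-1α promoter separately drives SOX8, a SOX-family transcription factor implicated in nervous system, limb and facial development and possibly male sex determination. A WPRE downstream of the ORF enhances transcript stability and expression.

According to the record, each construct in the collection carries a unique 24-bp barcode, although the feature table does not annotate its position. The short U6 promoter fragment between the ORF and the WPRE appears to be a vestigial or primer-binding sequence rather than a functional promoter. The barcode identifies the overexpressed factor by sequencing, so the vector suits both individual SOX8 overexpression and pooled screens such as directed differentiation studies.
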