Addgene plasmid #144035: TFORF2530
Purpose: Lentiviral vector for overexpressing transcription factor ORFs with unique 24-bp barcodes. Barcodes facilitate identification of transcription factors in pooled screens.
Depositing lab: Feng Zhang. Depositing organization: Broad Institute. Publication: A transcription factor atlas of directed differentiation. Joung J, Ma S, Tay T, Geiger-Schuller KR, Kirchgatterer PC, Verdine VK, Guo B, Arias-Garcia MA, Allen WE, Singh A, Kuksenko O, Abudayyeh OO, Gootenberg JS, Fu Z, Macrae RK, Buenrostro JD, Regev A, Zhang F. Cell. 2023 Jan 5;186(1):209-229.e26. doi: 10.1016/j.cell.2022.11.026. PubMed 36608654.
Backbone
  Vector backbone: pLX_TRC317
  Backbone manufacturer: Broad Institute Genetic Perturbation Platform
  Backbone size w/o insert (bp): 8264
  Vector type: Mammalian Expression, Lentiviral
  Selectable markers: Puromycin
Growth in bacteria
  Bacterial resistance: Ampicillin, 100 μg/mL
  Growth temperature: 37°C
  Growth strain: NEB Stable
  Copy number: High Copy
Gene/Insert
  Gene/Insert name: SOX8
  Species: H. sapiens (human)
  Insert size (bp): 1442
  Entrez Gene: SOX8
  Promoter: EF1a
  Cloning method: Unknown
  Sequencing primers: 5′ GGGTGGAGACTGAAGTTAGGCCAG; 3′ CACATAGCGTAAAAGGAGCAACATAG
Terms and licenses: Academic/Nonprofit Terms; Industry Terms: Not Available to Industry
Depositor comments: NM_014587,ENST00000293894 . The transcription factor ORF portion of this plasmid was synthesized by Genewiz. Please test multiple small colonies in case of plasmid recombination. To make this collection available in a timely manner, a portion of this collection was not fully sequenced by Addgene. If an Addgene verified full plasmid sequence is not available, please contact us prior to placing an order to request the full sequence.
How to cite: TFORF2530 was a gift from Feng Zhang (Addgene plasmid # 144035 ; http://n2t.net/addgene:144035 ; RRID:Addgene_144035)
