>Addgene plasmid #144035 | TFORF2530 | depositor partial sequence | sequence record 284229 | Insert
ACCGCCACC
[1338 nt withheld, positions 10-1347]
TAGTAATGAACTAGTCCGTAACTTGAAAGTATTTCGATTTCTTGGCTTTATATATCTTGTGGAAAGGACG
AAACGCGGTACACGACGCAAATTCT
