>Addgene plasmid #144035 | TFORF2530 | depositor partial sequence | sequence record 284230 | Barcode
AACGCGGTACACGACGCAAATTCT
